>Addgene plasmid #218620 | pJJB1578 | addgene full sequence | sequence record 431889 | Addgene NGS Result
ACTGGCCGATAATTGCAGACGAACGAAGGCAAGCCCAGAAAAATATCGCAAGCACCTTTGGTCTTACAGT
GCCAACTTTTGGCCTGCCGACGTTAAGAGTACAAAGCTGATGGCAATGTACGACAAGATAACAGAGTCTC
AAAAGAAGTGAAACAATTTTTCTTCACCACATTTTCCATTGTTCCTTCCCCCCATAACTATAAACGTATT
TATGTATATATATTTGCGTGTAAGTGTGTGTACTATAGGGCACCGTAAAGTAATAATGCTTAATTAGTTA
CTACTATGACCATATAAGAGGTCATACTGTATGAAGCCACAAAGCAGATAGATCAATCATGTTTAACGAA
AACTGTTAATCGAAGATTATTTCTTTTTTTTTTTCTCTTTCCTTTTTACAAAGAAAATTTTTTTTGCGCT
TTTTGCCATCACCATCGCAAGTTCTGGGACAATTGTTCTCTTTCGCTCCAGTTCCAAGGAAAGAGGTTTC
TGTTTTACTTAATAGAAAGTGTCATCTTGTATTTTATATCTCTTCTTTCTTGTGTAAAATTCTTTAGTTT
TGATTTTGTATTTTTAGGACAGTGAGCTACGAAGTAACATTTTTACTTAATAACCGTTTGAAGCATAGAG
CAGGCCCTGGTATCACCACCTAATATCTGGCTTTTTATTCAATAAAAACTCAAAAAAAAAAATCCAAAAA
AAACTAAAAAACCAATAAAAATAAAAGATCTATGCCACCACCATCAAGAAGTAGAATAAACAAAACAAGA
ACATTAGGAATAGTGGGTACAGCTATAGCAGTGTTGGTCACGTCCTACTATATATATCAAAAGGTGACAA
GTGCAAAGGAAGATAATGGGGCACGACCTCCAGAGGGTGATTCAGTAAAAGAGAACAAAAAGGCAAGGAA
GAGCAAATGTATTATAATGAGCAAGTCGATACAAGGACTGCCCATAAAGTGGGAGGAGTACGCCGCTGAT
GAAGTGGTTTTGCTGGTACCTACGAGCCACACTGATGGATCAATGAAACAAGCCATTGGGGATGCCTTTC
GCAAGACGAAAAACGAACACAAAATCATATATTGCGATAGCATGGATGGATTATGGTCATGTGTAAGACG
GCTAGGTAAATTTCAGTGCATATTGAACTCCAGGGACTTCACAAGTAGTGGTGGTAGCGATGCAGCAGTC
GTTCCTGAAGATATAGGCAGGTTTGTCAAATTTGTTGTTGATAGCGATGTAGAGGATGTGCTGATTGACA
CTTTATGCAATTAAGGATCCTAACTCGAGGCCAATTGGTGCGGCAATTGATAATAACGAAAATGTCTTTT
AATGATCTGGGTATAATGAGGAATTTTCCGAACGTTTTTACTTTATATATATATATACATGTAACATATA
TTCTATACGCTATAGAGAAAGGAAATTTTTCAATTAAAAAAAAAATAGAGAAAGAGTTTCACTTCTTGAT
TATCGCTAACACTAATGGTTGAAGTACTGCTACTTTAATTTTATGCTGCCAAACCAGATGTCAACACAGC
TACAACGTTTGAGAATGACCTTCCACGAGCTAAATTGAAAGGGAAGAATTTATTAGTTGAACTCAAGAAA
GAAGAGGATGACGTGGGAAATGGCATAGAATCCCTTACTAAATCGAACACTAAACTGAACTCCATGCTGG
CGAACGAAGGTAAGATACACAAAGCTAGTTTCCAGAAAAGTGTAAAATTTAAACTACCTGATAATATAGT
GACTGAAGAAACCGTGGAACTTAAAGAAATAAAGGACTTGCTACTACAAATGTTGAGATGACAGCGAGAG
ATTGAATCAAGATTATCCAATATCGAACTTCAACTCACGGAAATACCGAAACATAAGTAATCATATCCCT
TCTCACATTTTTTACACAGGAAGTAAGCAAGTTATGTTATATTTCCGACACTATAATTAATTCTTAGCAG
TTAAAGGTGCTTTGTCTATATTACATTTACATACAGCTTGAGTGATCCTGACCGGATATAGGGTCCTATT
TTCTTACGTGAACGGCTTTTCTTCTTGTTCCCGATGGCCTTCATGTGAAAAAGCACTCCTCGGGAGGCGG
AAAAATATCAAAAGTACGGGGCGAAGTTTATAATGAAGATTTATCGATATAAATTTTGGTTATTTCAGGA
GAACAAGAAAGCTCTTTACACTAAAATTATCAGAGAAGAAGCTGATATATTAGCCCTAAGGAGTACACCA
AAACACAAGATCTATGAAGGCATCGCTTACGTTTAGTCTCTCCGGAATATACGCCCCCTGTAGCATTTCT
AGGGATATATATCTCGAATACGGCGATAAAAAAGCTGAATGTTTATATGGGACAATTAGATTGCCTCAGT
ACGGTCCAGGTTGCACGCCTGGTAAAATTGTACATTGTGTCCTGGATGATTCACTGCCCTTCTGTAGCAT
TGTTGTACCTTCCAAACTTTTTGGGTTTATGCCGACACAGCCCACTATGGATTTTTGCTATTTTGAACCC
ATATTAGACAATGTAGTACCTGTACTGGATAGCGTAACGTTTCTGATTAATGAACAATTGTACTCAAAAC
TAATGGACCTACCGCAAGAGATGCAACAAATACAATTTTTGCATTACAAATATAACATCAACTCCATGGA
AACCGTGGTTCATTCTCGAGATATTTTAACATCTGGTCTTTGCCAAATTTTAAACTGCTCACCTTTCCCG
CAGGGCCTTGTTGATTTTACAGAAACCCAATTGATATTAGTAAATGATACTGAGCAGAAACTAAGTGCTC
TAAAATATGCTAACGAAGATGAAGAATATGCATTACCTAAAATAGGGACAAATTCTGCTTTATCAATTGA
TCTTGAATCTCTCCCCTGCACAATTTCAAGAGATCTTTTGCGACCTGCACCTCACATCAATGATGATAAT
TCAATATATGCCTTTACAGACGCTGAAACTCTACTGCGCCTGGATGTCACAAGTGGATCGTTTATAACAG
TGTCAAATATGGGTTGCGTCAGGCTAGTTAAGCTGTTTGTTTTACTACTCCCCAACGGCTTTAAAAAAAG
AACAATATACGCACCTCCCAAAATAATAGCAAGCTTTCCAGACTGCAGCGTCGTGACAATATCAAAGTCC
AATATAGGCCATACAGATATTCCCATTGCTAATCAAGTTTTCATCTCAAGAGTTGGAGGCTGGCTTCAAT
CTCAGAAATGCTTTCAAAATATTATTCTAACAACCTTGAAAAAGTTTTTTAGCGAGAGCAAAAGGATTCT
TTGTCAAAATGATTTAATCCCAATCGCTTTTGATTCAAGTATGGCTGATCTCAATATAGCAGAGGAAAAT
GATGAGTCTGATGACGAAGATGAGCTAGGGCAGTACTACAAGAACGATTCCCTTGTATGGTTCTTTGTCA
CAAGCGCAGAGCTCGATTGCTTCTCTAAAGATAATTCTCATTTTATTATTGATCCCAATCGGACGAAGCT
AATAACAACTAATATCACTAACAGAAGACCATTACCCTTGAGTAGATCCAATCTTCAGAGATATTACGGT
TTTGCTGAAACTTTTTACTATGATTTGCATATCTTCCCCTATGTAAGACAATTGGTTAACATATTAGAAA
CTTCCTTCAATTGTTCTCAAAGGGGAATCACCCTAAATGCCTCTGTGTTACTTCATTCCACTACAAACAA
TGTGGGCAAGGCTACAATGGTGAGATTTGCTTCAAAATATCTTGGTATACATCTACTGGAGATAGATTGC
CTTTCGCTCACTTCAAATTCAAGACAACTGGATTCAACATCTAAGATTATTGGTTACATTAGGGCTAAAT
GTGAAAATGTCCTACCGTACGCATCACCTGCTGTGATTTTTTTGGCTCATTTGGATTCAATTTTGCTTGA
CGTAAACGCTAATCAAGATCCAGAGGCAATCAAATTACAAAAATCTATAAACTTCGAAATGTCTAAACTT
CTGGACGATTTTACGTTTAAATTCCCAGGAACTACATTTGTTGGCTCCGTAAATAACATAGATAACGTGC
CTTCCAGCTTTAGATCACATATGAGATTTGAGATTCTCGTACCCGTTCCGTCTGAAGCACAGAGACTGCG
TATCTTTCAGTGGTACTTATCTTCACATGAACTAAACAGAGATGTTCAACAAAAGGTTCCAGTATCTTAC
ATGGATAATATTTCATTTTCATCACTCTCTTCATATTCTGCTGGTTTAACTCCTTTAGACATCAAATCAA
TTGTGGAAACGGCACGAATGACGGCTACTGCGCGTTTTTACCAAGAATCAAAGAAGTGTGGATGGCTTCC
GCAATCAATTTTGATCACTCAGGAGGATTTATCAAAAGCTACTTCGAAAGCTAGGAACGAATTCTCGGTT
TCGATTGGTGCCCCACAAATCCCTAACGTAACTTGGGATGATATAGGTGGTATTGATTTTGTTAAAGGTG
AAATATTGGACACAATAGACATGCCGCTAAAACATCCTGAATTATTTACCTCAGGTATGAAAAAGAGAAG
CGGTATTCTTTTTTATGGTCCACCGGGTACAGGTAAAACTCTAATGGCTAAGGCCATTGCAACAAATTTT
TCTTTAAATTTTTTTAGTGTTAAAGGCCCTGAACTGTTGAATATGTACATTGGTGAGAGTGAAGCTAATG
TGCGCAGAGTGTTTCAAAAGGCGAGAGAGGCTAAACCTTGTGTCATATTTTTCGATGAAATCGATTCAGT
AGCACCCAAACGTGGTAATCAAGGTGATTCGGGTGGTGTTATGGATCGTATCGTTTCACAGTTACTAGCA
GAGTTAGATGGTATGAGTACCGACGCTGACGGTGTATTTGTTATCGGAGCAACAAACAGACCAGACTTAT
TGGACGAAGCACTACTAAGACCAGGACGATTCGATAAATTGTTATATTTAGGCATTCCGGATACGGATAC
CAAACAATTGAATATTTTAGAGGCTCTGACTCGCAAATTCGTGCTCGACAACGACGTAAAGCTTATTGAG
TTGGCAAAGCTATGTCCATTTAATTACACCGGGGCAGATTTTTATGCTCTCTGCTCAGATGCAATGCTTA
ACGCCATGTCAAGAATTGCACGCATGGTAGAAAAAAAAGTTTCTCAGCATAACGAATTGACGGGAGAGAA
TATTTCTACACGTCGCTGGTTTGATAAGATTGCGACAAAAGAGGATACTAAGGTTGTCGTAAAAATGGAA
GACTTCTTGAAAGCACAAGAGCAGCTCACCCCAAGTGTGTCGCGGGCTGAACTGAATCATTATGAAGCGG
TGAGAGCTAATTTTGAAGGTGCTTAAGGATCCTAACTCGAGATTTAACTCCTTAAGTTACTTTAATGATT
TAGTTTTTATTATTAATAATTCATGCTCATGACATCTCATATACACGTTTATAAAACTTAAATAGATTGA
AAATGTATTAAAGATTCCTCAGGGATTCGATTTTTTTGGAAGTTTTTGTTTTTTTTTCCTTGAGATGCTG
TAGTATTTGGGAACAATTATACAATCGAAAGATATATGCTTACATTCGACCGTTTTGCTGGATGCACACA
CTGGCTTAAGATGACAACGTAAGGGCATGATAGAATTGGATTATGTAAAAGGTGAAGATACCATTGTAGA
AGCAACCAGCACGTCGCCGTGGCTGATGAAGTCTCCTCTTGCCCGGGCCGCAGAAAAGAGGGGCAGTGGC
CTGTTTTTCGACATAAATGAGGGGCATGGCCAGCACCAAGACGTCATTGTTGCATATGGCGTATCCAAGC
CGAAACGGCGCTCGCCTCATCCCCACGGGAATAAGGCAGCCGACAAAAGAAAAACGACCGAAAAGGAACC
AGAAAGAAAAAAGAGGGTGGGCGCGCCGCGGACGTGTAAAAAGATATGCATCCAGCTTCTATATCGCTTT
AACTTTACCGTTTTGGGCATCGGGAACGTATGTAACATTGATCTCCTCTTGGGAACGGTGAGTGCAACGA
ATGCGATATAGCACCGACCATGTGGGCAAATTCGTAATAAATTCGGGGTGAGGGGGATTCAAGACAAGCA
ACCTTGTTAGTCAGCTCAAACAGCGATTTAACGGTTGAGTAACACATCAAAACACCGTTCGAGGTCAAGC
CTGGCGTGTTTAACAAGTTCTTGATATCATATATAAATGTAATAAGAAGTTTGGTAATATTCAATTCGAA
GTGTTCAGTCTTTTACTTCTCTTGTTTTATAGAAGAAAAAACATCAAGAAACATCTTTAACATACACAAA
CACATACTATCAGAATACAAGATCTATGGCTGCAAGTGAGATAATGAACAATCTGCCTATGCATTCCCTC
GATTCTTCTCTAAGGGATTTACTTAACGATGACTTATTCATTGAAAGTGATGAATCGACCAAGTCGGTAA
ATGATCAGAGGAGTGAAGTATTTCAAGAATGTGTGAACCTTTTCATAAAAAGAGATATCAAGGATTGCCT
AGAAAAAATGTCTGAGGTTGGATTTATTGATATTACCGTTTTCAAGTCCAACCCTATGATATTAGATTTA
TTTGTCAGCGCCTGTGATATTATGCCCAGCTTTACCAAATTAGGTTTAACACTGCAGAGTGAGATTTTGA
ATATTTTCACGTTAGATACCCCTCAATGTATTGAGACAAGAAAAATTATTCTCGGTGACCTCAGTAAACT
TTTGGTCATCAATAAATTCTTTCGATGCTGTATCAAGGTTATTCAGTTTAACTTAACTGATCACACCGAA
CAAGAAGAAAAAACTCTGGAGCTTGAATCCATAATGAGTGATTTCATTTTCGTATACATAACGAAAATGA
GGACAACTATAGATGTAGTTGGCTTACAAGAATTAATCGAGATATTCATCTTTCAGGTGAAGGTAAAACT
GCATCATAAAAAACCCTCACCGAATATGTATTGGGCGCTTTGCAAAACATTACCTAAGTTATCTCCAACC
CTAAAGGGCCTTTACTTATCTAAAGATGTTTCCATAGAGGATGCTATTCTGAACTCAATAGATAATAAAA
TACAAAAAGATAAGGCGAAGTCTAAAGGTAAACAAAGAGGAGTGAAACAGAAAATACACCATTTTCACGA
GCCTATGTTACACAATAGTAGTGAAGAACAGGTTAAGGTTGAGGATGCGTTTAATCAACGCACCTCTACT
GATAGTAGACTCCAGAGTACTGGAACGGCGCCCCGTAAAAAAAACAATGATATTACTGTTCTGGCTGGTT
CATTTTGGGCTGTCCTGAAGCATCATTTCACAAGAAGTGTGCTGAACAAAAACGGACTTCTGCTCACAGG
TCTGCTGCTACTCTTATGTTTGAAAAAATATAAGTCATTGATGGCAATTTTCAAACATGTTCCAGCGGCC
TTTCACACTGTATACCCCCAGATTGTAGGGTTGCTAAAACTTCTAGCGAGTATATGAGGATCCTAACTCG
AGGGAGATTGATAAGACTTTTCTAGTTGCATATCTTTTATATTTAAATCTTATCTATTAGTTAATTTTTT
GTAATTTATCCTTATATATAGTCTGGTTATTCTAAAATATCATTTCAGTATCTAAAAATTCCCCTCTTTT
TTCAGTTATATCTTAACAGGCGACAGTCCAAATGTTGATTTATCCCAGTCCGATTCATCAGGGTTGTGAA
GCATTTTGTCAATGGTCGCTGGTTCTGTATGGGCACAGACAACCTAAACGTATATATTAAATTTGCTCTT
GTTCTGTACTTTCCTAATTCTTATGTAAAAAGACAAGAATTTATGATACTATTTAATAACAAAAAACTAC
CTAAGAAAAGCATCATGCAGTCGAAATTGAAATCGAAAAGTAAAACTTTAACGGAACATGTTTGAAATTC
TAAGAAAGCATACATCTTCATCCCTTATATATAGAGTTATGTTTGATATTAGTAGTCATGTTGTAATCTC
TGGCCTAAGTATACGTAACGAAAATGGTAGCACGTCGCGTTTATGGCCCCCAGGTTAATGTGTTCTCTGA
AATTCGCATCACTTTGAGAAATAATGGGAACACCTTACGCGTGAGCTGTGCCCACCGCTTCGCCTAATAA
AGCGGTGTTCTCAAAATTTCTCCCCGTTTTCAGGATCACGAGCGCCATCTAGTTCTGGTAAAATCGCGCT
TACAAGAACAAAGAAAAGAAACATCGCGTAATGCAACAGTGAGACACTTGCCGTCATATATAAGGTTTTG
GATCAGTAACCGTTATTTGAGCATAACACAGGTTTTTAAATATATTATTATATATCATGGTATATGTGTA
AAATTTTTTTGCTGACTGGTTTTGTTTATTTATTTAGCTTTTTAAAAATTTTACTTTCTTCTTGTTAATT
TTTTCTGATTGCTCTATACTCAAACCAACAACAACTTACTCTACAACTAAGATCTATGTTTGATCATGAC
GTCGAATATCTGATCACTGCACTCTCTTCCGAAACGAGGATCCAGTATGATCAACGCCTGCTAGACGAAA
TCGCGGCCAATGTGGTATACTACGTCCCAAGAGTCAAATCCCCCGACACTTTGTATCGCTTGGTCGGAGC
ACTTTTCCGATCGCAGTTCATTGTCCAATTACCACCACTACGCCTTTTGCACATCGTCAAAGATGTTTTC
CTTTGGAAACTGGAAGTTTCTGAGCCCACGCTCCCAATTTCGAAGTTTTACTTGGTTTGGAATGCTGTTT
TCGAATCTCACCGAGCCACGTGGAACCTTTCACAGTTGATGGTTTTGGATGGTGTACTAGTCACATACCC
GAGCTTCAAACAATTGAACAACGCCTATTTTATTGATGAATCCAGCAACAAAACTGCGCTTTATTACAGA
AACTGGAAATTACAACTGTTTTCACCAATATGGGCGCAGCTATGGAATACTGCCATTGTCAGGGCTAATT
TATCGATTCAGCATTGCCTTCTGATAGCATTAGCTTTACTTTTTAATCAGTCAAACCGAAGCGCCCTTTT
GCATGGAGTTGACGTATCATGGAATTTGGTCACAGAGAAACTATTGGACCTTTTGGAAGAGTATGTACAC
GGCATTGTGCAGCCGATGGAAATTTTTTCGACTGATTCAGTCTTATCAACCAACTTGAATCATTTGGCCA
GTTGCTTGACCAGTTCAATCACGAGGTCAAATGAGGCAACTTTGGTAAATTCAGTACGCAAACTAGAAAG
GATATGTCGATACTTGTCCGATACTGTGGCTTCGTTGAAAGAACAACAACTAGATTTCAAGTTCCAAAAT
GTATTTATCCTGATAATCCTCGCGTTAAAAGAATTATCCGCCATGAATATGACAATACTGCCTAACCATA
AAGACACTTTTTATTCTATGATCTGTTTAAGCCTTTTCCACGTCCACGTATTGACTCAAAAAATCGGGAC
AGTCGGTTTTCCCAGTTACGATTATGTTTACGATAATTTAGTAACGTATTTCATTGTCATGGATGACTTG
TCTAAAATCACTACAGTTTTGGAACTAATGAAAAGAAACAACACCAAACAAGATCCAAATAAATTAGTGT
TTTACATCAATTTTCTAAACAAAATTACTAATTACTATGGGTGTCGCATTCGTTTGCCGTTTATTACTGA
GTTTATCGAACCTTTACTGCATTTCGATGTATTTTTTAGCGGAAAGACGGGCAATACCTTGGATATTGAA
ATCAAAGAATCTATACACACATTGACAATCACTGTACTGTCTATAGACTCCTCTTATTCCTCACAGGTTG
CACAATGGCAAGTATCCCGCATACTCGTCTATTTAAAGATGTCGATGGACCAATTTATTGCAGGTAAATT
GTCCGCAAATCAAATTTTACTTATATTCGGCCATCTATCCACACAACTTCCCTCACTACATAATTATAAC
AAGCATTTGCTTAGGGACTCTTTGCACGAAACATATATCAGAATTGTTAATGTAAAAAACCCAGAAAAGA
AGAATGTATTGATTGAATGTCTGATTGTACAAATAGCCTTTATCAACAATCCTCATCATTTGATCGGCTG
GTTGAACATCTGTCTCCAGCTAATCAATACACATAACAAAAAGCTACTTCAACAATTGTGGGAAATGGTT
TCGAGTCTAGAATCCTCCCTAGCCATCGACTGGTGGTACACAACGGTCTTATCAAGTCAATCTTCTAAAT
TATAGGGATCCTAACTCGAGAGTGCTTTTAACTAAGAATTATTAGTCTTTTCTGCTTATTTTTTCATCAT
AGTTTAGAACACTTTATATTAACGAATAGTTTATGAATCTATTTAGGTTTAAAAATTGATACAGTTTTAT
AAGTTACTTTTTCAAAGACTCGTGCTGTCTATTGCATAATGCACTGGAAGGGGAAAAAAAAGGTGCACAC
GCGTGGCTTTTTCTTGAATTTGCAGTTTGAAAAATGCTGAGCAGTTACAGAGATGTTACGAACCACTAGT
GCACTGCAGTACATCGAGGAGAACTTCTAGTATATCTACATACCTAATATTATTGCCTTATTAAAAATGG
AATCCCAACAATTACATCAAAATCCACATTCTCTTCAAAATCAATTGTCCTGTACTTCCTTGTTCATGTG
TGTTCAAAAACGTTATATTTATAGGATAATTATACTCTATTTCTCAACAAGTAATTGGTTGTTTGGCCGA
GCGGTCTAAGGCGCCTGATTCAAGAAATATCTTGACCGCAGTTAACTGTGGGAATACTCAGGTATCGTAA
GATGCAAGAGTTCGAATCTCTTAGCAACCATTATTTTTTTCCTCAACATAACGAGAACACACAGGGGCGC
TATCGCACAGAATCAAATTCGATGACTGGAAATTTTTTGTTAATTTCAGAGGTCGCCTGACGCATATACC
TTTTTCAACTGAAAAATTGGGAGAAAAAGGAAAGGTGAGAGCGCCGGAACCGGCTTTTCATATAGAATAG
AGAAGCGTTCATGACTAAATGCTTGCATCACAATACTTGAAGTTGACAATATTATTTAAGGACCTATTGT
TTTTTCCAATAGGTGGTTAGCAATCGTCTTACTTTCTAACTTTTCTTACCTTTTACATTTCAGCAATATA
TATATATATATTTCAAGGATATACCATTCTAATGTCTGCCCCTAAGAAGATCGTCGTTTTGCCAGGTGAC
CACGTTGGTCAAGAAATCACAGCCGAAGCCATTAAGGTTCTTAAAGCTATTTCTGATGTTCGTTCCAATG
TCAAGTTCGATTTCGAAAATCATTTAATTGGTGGTGCTGCTATCGATGCTACAGGTGTTCCACTTCCAGA
TGAGGCGCTGGAAGCCTCCAAGAAGGCTGATGCCGTTTTGTTAGGTGCTGTGGGTGGTCCTAAATGGGGA
ACCGGTAGTGTTAGACCTGAACAAGGTTTACTAAAAATCCGTAAAGAACTTCAATTGTACGCCAACTTAA
GACCATGTAACTTTGCATCCGACTCTCTTTTAGACTTATCTCCAATCAAGCCACAATTTGCTAAAGGTAC
TGACTTCGTTGTTGTCAGAGAATTAGTGGGAGGTATTTACTTTGGTAAGAGAAAGGAAGACGATGGTGAT
GGTGTCGCTTGGGATAGTGAACAATACACCGTTCCAGAAGTGCAAAGAATCACAAGAATGGCCGCTTTCA
TGGCCCTACAACATGAGCCACCATTGCCTATTTGGTCCTTGGATAAAGCTAATGTTTTGGCCTCTTCAAG
ATTATGGAGAAAAACTGTGGAGGAAACCATCAAGAACGAATTTCCTACATTGAAGGTTCAACATCAATTG
ATTGATTCTGCCGCCATGATCCTAGTTAAGAACCCAACCCACCTAAATGGTATTATAATCACCAGCAACA
TGTTTGGTGATATCATCTCCGATGAAGCCTCCGTTATCCCAGGTTCCTTGGGTTTGTTGCCATCTGCGTC
CTTGGCCTCTTTGCCAGACAAGAACACCGCATTTGGTTTGTACGAACCATGCCACGGTTCTGCTCCAGAT
TTGCCAAAGAATAAGGTCAACCCTATCGCCACTATCTTGTCTGCTGCAATGATGTTGAAATTGTCATTGA
ACTTGCCTGAAGAAGGTAAGGCCATTGAAGATGCAGTTAAAAAGGTTTTGGATGCAGGTATCAGAACTGG
TGATTTAGGTGGTTCCAACAGTACCACCGAAGTCGGTGATGCTGTCGCCGAAGAAGTTAAGAAAATCCTT
GCTTAAAAAGATTCTCTTTTTTTATGATATTTGTACATAAACTTTATAAATGAAATTCATAATAGAAACG
ACACGAAATTACAAAATGGAATATGTTCATAGGGTAGACGAAACTATATACGCAATCTACATACATTTAT
CAAGAAGGAGAAAAAGGAGGATGTAAAGGAATACAGGTAAGCAAATTGATACTAATGGCTCAACGTGATA
AGGAAAAAGAATTGCACTTTAACATTAATATTGACAAGGAGGAGGGCACCACACAAAAAGTTAGGTGTAA
CAGAAAATCATGAAACTATGATTCCTAATTTATATATTGGAGGATTTTCTCTAAAAAAAAAAAAATACAA
CAAATAAAAAACACTCAATGACCTGACCATTTGATGGAGTTTAAGTCAATACCTTCTTGAACCATTTCCC
ATAATGGTGAAAGTTCCCTCAAGAATTTTACTCTGTCAGAAACGGCCTTAACGACGTAGTCGAGAGTACT
CGTATCGCATGTCGGTGCGACACGAAATTACAAAATGGAATATGTTCATAGGGTAGACGAAACTATATAC
GCAATCTACATACATTTATCAAGAAGGAGAAAAAGGAGGATGTAAAGGAATACAGGTAAGCAAATTGATA
CTAATGGCTCAACGTGATAAGGAAAAAGAATTGCACTTTAACATTAATATTGACAAGGAGGAGGGCACCA
CACAAAAAGTTAGGTGTAACAGAAAATCATGAAACTATGATTCCTAATTTATATATTGGAGGATTTTCTC
TAAAAAAAAAAAAATACAACAAATAAAAAACACTCAATGACCTGACCATTTGATGGAGTTTAAGTCAATA
CCTTCTTGAACCATTTCCCATAATGGTGAAAGTTCCCTCAAGAATTTTACTCTGTCAGAAACGGCCTTAA
CGACGTAGTCGACCTCCTCTTCAGTACTAAATCTACCAATACCAAATCTGATGGAAGAATGGGCTAATGC
ATCATCCTTACCCAGCGCCGAGCGGCCGCGTGTTACAACCAATTAACCAATTCTGATTAGAAAAACTCAT
CGAGCATCAAATGAAACTGCAATTTATTCATATCAGGATTATCAATACCATATTTTTGAAAAAGCCGTTT
CTGTAATGAAGGAGAAAACTCACCGAGGCAGTTCCATAGGATGGCAAGATCCTGGTATCGGTCTGCGATT
CCGACTCGTCCAACATCAATACAACCTATTAATTTCCCCTCGTCAAAAATAAGGTTATCAAGTGAGAAAT
CACCATGAGTGACGACTGAATCCGGTGAGAATGGCAAAAGCTTATGCATTTCTTTCCAGACTTGTTCAAC
AGGCCAGCCATTACGCTCGTCATCAAAATCACTCGCATCAACCAAACCGTTATTCATTCGTGATTGCGCC
TGAGCGAGGCGAAATACGCGATCGCTGTTAAAAGGACAATTACAAACAGGAATCGAATGCAACCGGCGCA
GGAACACTGCCAGCGCATCAACAATATTTTCACCTGAATCAGGATATTCTTCTAATACCTGGAATGCTGT
TTTCCCGGGGATCGCAGTGGTGAGTAACCATGCATCATCAGGAGTACGGATAAAATGCTTGATGGTCGGA
AGAGGCATAAATTCCGTCAGCCAGTTTAGTCTGACCATCTCATCTGTAACATCATTGGCAACGCTACCTT
TGCCATGTTTCAGAAACAACTCTGGCGCATCGGGCTTCCCATACAATCGATAGATTGTCGCACCTGATTG
CCCGACATTATCGCGAGCCCATTTATACCCATATAAATCAGCATCCATGTTGGAATTTAATCGCGGCCTG
GAGCAAGACGTTTCCCGTTGAATATGGCTCATAACACCCCTTGTATTACTGTTTATGTAAGCAGACAGTT
TTATTGTTCATGATGATATATTTTTATCTTGTGCAATGTAACATCAGAGATTTTGAGACACAACGTGGCT
TTGTTGAATAAATCGAACTTTTGCTGAGTTGAAGGATCAGTCATGACCAAAATCCCTTAACGTGAGTTTT
CGTTCCACTGAGCGTCAGACCCCGTAGAAAAGATCAAAGGATCTTCTTGAGATCCTTTTTTTCTGCGCGT
AATCTGCTGCTTGCAAACAAAAAAACCACCGCTACCAGCGGTGGTTTGTTTGCCGGATCAAGAGCTACCA
ACTCTTTTTCCGAAGGTAACTGGCTTCAGCAGAGCGCAGATACCAAATACTGTTCTTCTAGTGTAGCCGT
AGTTAGGCCACCACTTCAAGAACTCTGTAGCACCGCCTACATACCTCGCTCTGCTAATCCTGTTACCAGT
GGCTGCTGCCAGTGGCGATAAGTCGTGTCTTACCGGGTTGGACTCAAGACGATAGTTACCGGATAAGGCG
CAGCGGTCGGGCTGAACGGGGGGTTCGTGCACACAGCCCAGCTTGGAGCGAACGACCTACACCGAACTGA
GATACCTACAGCGTGAGCTATGAGAAAGCGCCACGCTTCCCGAAGGGAGAAAGGCGGACAGGTATCCGGT
AAGCGGCAGGGTCGGAACAGGAGAGCGCACGAGGGAGCTTCCAGGGGGAAACGCCTGGTATCTTTATAGT
CCTGTCGGGTTTCGCCACCTCTGACTTGAGCGTCGATTTTTGTGATGCTCGTCAGGGGGGCGGAGCCTAT
GGAAAAACGCCAGCAACGCGGCCTTTTTACGGTTCCTGGCCTTTTGCTGGCCTTTTGCTCACATGTTCTT
TCCTGCGTTATCCCCTGATTCTGTGGATAACCGTGCGGCCGCCAATACCCAGAAGAACAGTAAAATAAAG
CAAGGTACGTGAAATTAATATTTTTAAATGGTTCTAACCGATGCCGAAGAACTGCGCAGTCCGGTTATAA
CGTCTGACATGTCCTTTTTTGATTTGGAATCCAACCACTCAAGTGACTCTGTTCATTTACTTTGCGAAAA
ATATACCCACAAATTGCCCATCGAAAGTGAATCGCAAACCACCTTCAGACTGGCACCGACAAAGCAAAGA
TTATACAGACAGAGTACTTTATACGTACCGTTAAGTCTCAAGCAAAGGGTTTTCTTATTTACTGAACGGG
TAAAGAGTATCTGGGCCGGCTTGCCAAGATGCAAACCGAATAAGTATTTCAAAGTTGCATTTGCCTTAGC
CGTCCTGACACCATTGGCTATTTGGATATTTTATATTGACTTTCGTGTACATTGATCACATCGACTGTTC
TATTGGCAAATGAACCACGGGCATTGACTATTTTTCAGGTTACTACTATATATTATCATCACGGGCAAGG
ATTGTACCCTGAATTCGCATCTAGACTGA
Features (pLannotate 1.2.2; 15 found; start..end, strand, type, name):
    732..1271    +  CDS            PEX22: PEX22_YEAST - Experimental evidence at protein level: Swiss-Prot protein existence level 1. Involved in peroxisome biogenesis. From Saccharomyces cerevisiae (strain ATCC 204508 / S288c) (Baker's yeast).
   1548..1877    +  CDS            FIN1 (fragment): FIN1_YEAST - Experimental evidence at protein level: Swiss-Prot protein existence level 1. Forms cell-cycle specific filaments between the spindle pole bodies of dividing yeast cells. From Saccharomyces cerevisiae (strain ATCC 204508 / S288c) (Baker's yeast).
   2254..5343    +  CDS            PEX6: PEX6_YEAST - Also known as PAS8. Experimental evidence at protein level: Swiss-Prot protein existence level 1. Component of the peroxisomal protein import machinery. Together with PEX1, mediates the ATP-dependent relocation and recycling of the peroxisomal targeting signal-1 (PTS1) import receptor PEX5 from the peroxisomal membrane to the cytosol, where it is then available for another round of protein import into the organelle. From Saccharomyces cerevisiae (strain ATCC 204508 / S288c) (Baker's yeast).
   5627..6028    +  CDS            YP062_YEAST: Protein predicted: Swiss-Prot protein existence level 4. From Saccharomyces cerevisiae (strain ATCC 204508 / S288c) (Baker's yeast).
   6326..7474    +  CDS            PEX15: PEX15_YEAST - Also known as PAS21. Experimental evidence at protein level: Swiss-Prot protein existence level 1. Essential for the biogenesis of peroxisomes. Has a role in anchoring PEX6 onto the peroxisomal membrane. From Saccharomyces cerevisiae (strain ATCC 204508 / S288c) (Baker's yeast).
   7639..7719    -  CDS            GRS2 (fragment): SYG2_YEAST - Experimental evidence at protein level: Swiss-Prot protein existence level 1. Catalyzes the ATP-dependent ligation of glycine to the 3'-end of its cognate tRNA, via the formation of an aminoacyl-adenylate intermediate (Gly-AMP) (PubMed:23816885). Also produces diadenosine tetraphosphate (Ap4A), a universal pleiotropic signaling molecule needed for cell regulation pathways, by direct condensation of 2 ATPs. Thereby, may play a special role in Ap4A homeostasis (By similarity). From Saccharomyces cerevisiae (strain ATCC 204508 / S288c) (Baker's yeast).
   8456..10222   +  CDS            PEX8: PEX8_YEAST - Also known as PAS6. Experimental evidence at protein level: Swiss-Prot protein existence level 1. Required for peroxisome assembly. From Saccharomyces cerevisiae (strain ATCC 204508 / S288c) (Baker's yeast).
  10537..10614   +  CDS            YO192_YEAST (fragment): Experimental evidence at protein level: Swiss-Prot protein existence level 1. From Saccharomyces cerevisiae (strain ATCC 204508 / S288c) (Baker's yeast).
  10754..11161   +  promoter       LEU2 promoter: S. cerevisiae LEU2
  11162..12253   +  CDS            LEU2: LEU3_YEAST - Experimental evidence at protein level: Swiss-Prot protein existence level 1. Catalyzes the oxidation of 3-carboxy-2-hydroxy-4- methylpentanoate (3-isopropylmalate) to 3-carboxy-4-methyl-2- oxopentanoate. The product decarboxylates to 4-methyl-2 oxopentanoate. From Saccharomyces cerevisiae (strain ATCC 204508 / S288c) (Baker's yeast).
  12618..12731   -  CDS            NFS1 (fragment): NFS1_YEAST - Also known as SPL1 From Saccharomyces cerevisiae (strain ATCC 204508 / S288c) (Baker's yeast).
  13057..13248   -  CDS            NFS1 (fragment): NFS1_YEAST - Also known as SPL1 From Saccharomyces cerevisiae (strain ATCC 204508 / S288c) (Baker's yeast).
  13287..14102   -  CDS            KanR: aminoglycoside phosphotransferase; aph(3')-Ia; confers resistance to kanamycin in bacteria or G418 (Geneticin®) in eukaryotes
  14327..14915   +  rep_origin     ori: high-copy-number ColE1/pMB1/pBR322/pUC origin of replication
  15078..15452   +  CDS            YC021_YEAST: Protein predicted: Swiss-Prot protein existence level 4. From Saccharomyces cerevisiae (strain ATCC 204508 / S288c) (Baker's yeast).
