[The description below was written by a language model from this plasmid's Addgene catalogue record and pLannotate feature annotations shown in this document.]
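Description:
pJJB1578 is a 15.6 kb yeast expression plasmid assembled by Golden Gate cloning on an in-house backbone (TMP137). It is designed for chromosomal integration in Saccharomyces cerevisiae rather than episomal maintenance. In E. coli it is propagated through a high-copy ColE1/pUC-type origin and selected with kanamycin via an aph(3')-Ia KanR gene. No yeast replication origin (2μ or CEN/ARS) is annotated. This fits the depositor's note that the construct is integrated at the LEU2 locus. Yeast selection relies on a LEU2 cassette with its native promoter, which restores leucine prototrophy. The NFS1 fragments downstream of LEU2 and the YC021 open reading frame on the other side of the bacterial segment are chromosomal neighbours of LEU2. They probably mark the homology regions that direct integration, although the record does not label them as such.

The payload is four tandem, same-orientation transcription units encoding the S. cerevisiae peroxins Pex22, Pex6, Pex15 and Pex8. The catalogue's insert field names only Pex22. Pex6 is part of the AAA-ATPase machinery that, with Pex1, recycles the PTS1 import receptor Pex5 back to the cytosol. Pex15 anchors Pex6 to the peroxisomal membrane, and Pex22 and Pex8 are required for peroxisome biogenesis and assembly. The promoters and terminators driving each gene are not annotated. The short matches between the coding sequences (FIN1, YP062, GRS2, YO192) probably reflect yeast genomic regulatory segments that overlap neighbouring genes, but their identities cannot be assigned from the record. The associated work concerns increasing peroxisome capacity to compartmentalise multienzyme pathways, so the plasmid is used to raise expression of these import and biogenesis factors in engineered yeast strains.
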