Addgene plasmid #218620: pJJB1578
Purpose: Express Pex22, Pex6, Pex15, and Pex8
Depositing lab: John Dueber. Depositing organization: University of California, Berkeley. Publication: ML-enhanced peroxisome capacity enables compartmentalization of multienzyme pathway. Baker JJ, Shi J, Wang S, Mujica EM, Bianco S, Capponi S, Dueber JE. Nat Chem Biol. 2024 Oct 14. doi: 10.1038/s41589-024-01759-2. PubMed 39402374.
Backbone
  Vector backbone: TMP137
  Backbone manufacturer: Internal
  Vector type: Yeast Expression
  Selectable markers: LEU2
Growth in bacteria
  Bacterial resistance: Kanamycin, 50 μg/mL
  Growth temperature: 37°C
  Growth strain: DH5alpha
  Copy number: High Copy
Gene/Insert
  Gene/Insert name: Pex22
  Species: S. cerevisiae (budding yeast)
  Cloning method: Golden Gate
Terms and licenses: Academic/Nonprofit Terms; Industry Terms: Not Available to Industry
Depositor comments: Express Pex22, Pex6, Pex15, and Pex8. Integrated into LEU2 locus.
How to cite: pJJB1578 was a gift from John Dueber (Addgene plasmid # 218620 ; http://n2t.net/addgene:218620 ; RRID:Addgene_218620)
